>Addgene plasmid #142854 | TFORF1792 | addgene full sequence | sequence record 396049 | Addgene NGS Result
TTAATGTAGTCTTATGCAATACTCTTGTAGTCTTGCAACATGGTAACGATGAGTTAGCAACATGCCTTAC
AAGGAGAGAAAAAGCACCGTGCATGCCGATTGGTGGAAGTAAGGTGGTACGATCGTGCCTTATTAGGAAG
GCAACAGACGGGTCTGACATGGATTGGACGAACCACTGAATTGCCGCATTGCAGAGATATTGTATTTAAG
TGCCTAGCTCGATACATAAACGGGTCTCTCTGGTTAGACCAGATCTGAGCCTGGGAGCTCTCTGGCTAAC
TAGGGAACCCACTGCTTAAGCCTCAATAAAGCTTGCCTTGAGTGCTTCAAGTAGTGTGTGCCCGTCTGTT
GTGTGACTCTGGTAACTAGAGATCCCTCAGACCCTTTTAGTCAGTGTGGAAAATCTCTAGCAGTGGCGCC
CGAACAGGGACTTGAAAGCGAAAGGGAAACCAGAGGAGCTCTCTCGACGCAGGACTCGGCTTGCTGAAGC
GCGCACGGCAAGAGGCGAGGGGCGGCGACTGGTGAGTACGCCAAAAATTTTGACTAGCGGAGGCTAGAAG
GAGAGAGATGGGTGCGAGAGCGTCAGTATTAAGCGGGGGAGAATTAGATCGCGATGGGAAAAAATTCGGT
TAAGGCCAGGGGGAAAGAAAAAATATAAATTAAAACATATAGTATGGGCAAGCAGGGAGCTAGAACGATT
CGCAGTTAATCCTGGCCTGTTAGAAACATCAGAAGGCTGTAGACAAATACTGGGACAGCTACAACCATCC
CTTCAGACAGGATCAGAAGAACTTAGATCATTATATAATACAGTAGCAACCCTCTATTGTGTGCATCAAA
GGATAGAGATAAAAGACACCAAGGAAGCTTTAGACAAGATAGAGGAAGAGCAAAACAAAAGTAAGACCAC
CGCACAGCAAGCGGCCGCTGATCTTCAGACCTGGAGGAGGAGATATGAGGGACAATTGGAGAAGTGAATT
ATATAAATATAAAGTAGTAAAAATTGAACCATTAGGAGTAGCACCCACCAAGGCAAAGAGAAGAGTGGTG
CAGAGAGAAAAAAGAGCAGTGGGAATAGGAGCTTTGTTCCTTGGGTTCTTGGGAGCAGCAGGAAGCACTA
TGGGCGCAGCGTCAATGACGCTGACGGTACAGGCCAGACAATTATTGTCTGGTATAGTGCAGCAGCAGAA
CAATTTGCTGAGGGCTATTGAGGCGCAACAGCATCTGTTGCAACTCACAGTCTGGGGCATCAAGCAGCTC
CAGGCAAGAATCCTGGCTGTGGAAAGATACCTAAAGGATCAACAGCTCCTGGGGATTTGGGGTTGCTCTG
GAAAACTCATTTGCACCACTGCTGTGCCTTGGAATGCTAGTTGGAGTAATAAATCTCTGGAACAGATTTG
GAATCACACGACCTGGATGGAGTGGGACAGAGAAATTAACAATTACACAAGCTTAATACACTCCTTAATT
GAAGAATCGCAAAACCAGCAAGAAAAGAATGAACAAGAATTATTGGAATTAGATAAATGGGCAAGTTTGT
GGAATTGGTTTAACATAACAAATTGGCTGTGGTATATAAAATTATTCATAATGATAGTAGGAGGCTTGGT
AGGTTTAAGAATAGTTTTTGCTGTACTTTCTATAGTGAATAGAGTTAGGCAGGGATATTCACCATTATCG
TTTCAGACCCACCTCCCAACCCCGAGGGGACCCATGCATTGCATCTCAATTAGTCAGCAACCAGGTGTGG
AAAGTCCCCAGGCTCCCCAGCAGGCAGAAGTATGCAAAGCATGCGTCTCAATTAGTCAGCAACCATAGTC
CCGCCCCTAACTCCGCCCATCCCGCCCCTAACTCCGCCCAGTTCCGCCCATTCTCCGCCCCATGGCTGAC
TAATTTTTTTTATTTATGCAGAGGCCGAGGCCGCCTCGGCCTCTGAGCTATTCCAGAAGTAGTGAGGAGG
CTTTTTTGGAGGCCTAGGCTTTTGCAAAAAGCTTTCTAGAGGTACCACCGGAGCTTACCATGACCGAGTA
CAAGCCCACGGTGCGCCTCGCCACCCGCGACGACGTCCCCAGGGCCGTACGCACCCTCGCCGCCGCGTTC
GCCGACTACCCCGCCACGCGCCACACCGTCGATCCGGACCGCCACATCGAGCGGGTCACCGAGCTGCAAG
AACTCTTCCTCACGCGCGTCGGGCTCGACATCGGCAAGGTGTGGGTCGCGGACGACGGCGCCGCCGTGGC
GGTCTGGACCACGCCGGAGAGCGTCGAAGCGGGGGCGGTGTTCGCCGAGATCGGCCCGCGCATGGCCGAG
TTGAGCGGTTCCCGGCTGGCCGCGCAGCAACAGATGGAAGGCCTCCTGGCGCCGCACCGGCCCAAGGAGC
CCGCGTGGTTCCTGGCCACCGTCGGCGTCTCGCCCGACCACCAGGGCAAGGGTCTGGGCAGCGCCGTCGT
GCTCCCCGGAGTGGAGGCGGCCGAGCGCGCCGGGGTGCCCGCCTTCCTGGAGACCTCCGCGCCCCGCAAC
CTCCCCTTCTACGAGCGGCTCGGCTTCACCGTCACCGCCGACGTCGAGGTGCCCGAAGGACCGCGCACCT
GGTGCATGACCCGCAAGCCCGGTGCCAGTTAACGAATTCTAGATCTTGAGACAAATGGCAGTATTCATCC
ACAATTTTAAAAGAAAAGGGGGGATTGGGGGGTACAGTGCAGGGGAAAGAATAGTAGACATAATAGCAAC
AGACATACAAACTAAAGAATTACAAAAACAAATTACAAAAATTCAAAATTTTCGGGTTTATTACAGGGAC
AGCAGAGATCCACTTTGGCGCCGGCTCGAGGCCTGCAGGTGCAAAGATGGATAAAGTTTTAAACAGAGAG
GAATCTTTGCAGCTAATGGACCTTCTAGGTCTTGAAAGGAGTGGGAATTGGCTCCGGTGCCCGTCAGTGG
GCAGAGCGCACATCGCCCACAGTCCCCGAGAAGTTGGGGGGAGGGGTCGGCAATTGAACCGGTGCCTAGA
GAAGGTGGCGCGGGGTAAACTGGGAAAGTGATGTCGTGTACTGGCTCCGCCTTTTTCCCGAGGGTGGGGG
AGAACCGTATATAAGTGCAGTAGTCGCCGTGAACGTTCTTTTTCGCAACGGGTTTGCCGCCAGAACACAG
GTAAGTGCCGTGTGTGGTTCCCGCGGGCCTGGCCTCTTTACGGGTTATGGCCCTTGCGTGCCTTGAATTA
CTTCCACCTGGCTGCAGTACGTGATTCTTGATCCCGAGCTTCGGGTTGGAAGTGGGTGGGAGAGTTCGAG
GCCTTGCGCTTAAGGAGCCCCTTCGCCTCGTGCTTGAGTTGAGGCCTGGCCTGGGCGCTGGGGCCGCCGC
GTGCGAATCTGGTGGCACCTTCGCGCCTGTCTCGCTGCTTTCGATAAGTCTCTAGCCATTTAAAATTTTT
GATGACCTGCTGCGACGCTTTTTTTCTGGCAAGATAGTCTTGTAAATGCGGGCCAAGATCTGCACACTGG
TATTTCGGTTTTTGGGGCCGCGGGCGGCGACGGGGCCCGTGCGTCCCAGCGCACATGTTCGGCGAGGCGG
GGCCTGCGAGCGCGGCCACCGAGAATCGGACGGGGGTAGTCTCAAGCTGGCCGGCCTGCTCTGGTGCCTG
GCCTCGCGCCGCCGTGTATCGCCCCGCCCTGGGCGGCAAGGCTGGCCCGGTCGGCACCAGTTGCGTGAGC
GGAAAGATGGCCGCTTCCCGGCCCTGCTGCAGGGAGCTCAAAATGGAGGACGCGGCGCTCGGGAGAGCGG
GCGGGTGAGTCACCCACACAAAGGAAAAGGGCCTTTCCGTCCTCAGCCGTCGCTTCATGTGACTCCACGG
AGTACCGGGCGCCGTCCAGGCACCTCGATTAGTTCTCGAGCTTTTGGAGTACGTCGTCTTTAGGTTGGGG
GGAGGGGTTTTATGCGATGGAGTTTCCCCACACTGAGTGGGTGGAGACTGAAGTTAGGCCAGCTTGGCAC
TTGATGTAATTCTCCTTGGAATTTGCCCTTTTTGAGTTTGGATCTTGGTTCATTCTCAAGCCTCAGACAG
TGGTTCAAAGTTTTTTTCTTCCATTTCAGGTGTCGTGAGGCTAGCACCGCCACCATGAGCAGCAATGAGT
GCTTCAAGTGTGGACGATCTGGCCACTGGGCCCGGGAATGTCCTACTGGTGGAGGCCGTGGTCGTGGAAT
GAGAAGCCGTGGCAGAGGTTTCCAGTTTGTTTCCTCGTCTCTTCCAGACATTTGTTATCGCTGTGGTGAG
TCTGGTCATCTTGCCAAGGATTGTGATCTTCAGGAGGATGTTGAAGCCTGCTATAACTGCGGTAGAGGTG
GCCACATTGCCAAGGACTGCAAGGAGCCCAAGAGAGAGCGAGAGCAATGCTGCTACAACTGTGGCAAACC
AGGCCATCTGGCTCGTGACTGCGACCATGCAGATGAGCAGAAATGCTATTCTTGTGGAGAATTCGGACAC
ATTCAAAAAGACTGCACCAAAGTGAAGTGCTATAGGTGTGGTGAAACTGGTCATGTAGCCATCAACTGCA
GCAAGACAAGTGAAGTCAACTGTTACCGCTGTGGCGAGTCAGGGCACCTTGCACGGGAATGCACAATTGA
GGCTACAGCCTAGTAATGAACTAGTCCGTAACTTGAAAGTATTTCGATTTCTTGGCTTTATATATCTTGT
GGAAAGGACGACCTACAAGGCGTAGCCTTGTAGGGACGCGTTAAGTCGACAATCAACCTCTGGATTACAA
AATTTGTGAAAGATTGACTGGTATTCTTAACTATGTTGCTCCTTTTACGCTATGTGGATACGCTGCTTTA
ATGCCTTTGTATCATGCTATTGCTTCCCGTATGGCTTTCATTTTCTCCTCCTTGTATAAATCCTGGTTGC
TGTCTCTTTATGAGGAGTTGTGGCCCGTTGTCAGGCAACGTGGCGTGGTGTGCACTGTGTTTGCTGACGC
AACCCCCACTGGTTGGGGCATTGCCACCACCTGTCAGCTCCTTTCCGGGACTTTCGCTTTCCCCCTCCCT
ATTGCCACGGCGGAACTCATCGCCGCCTGCCTTGCCCGCTGCTGGACAGGGGCTCGGCTGTTGGGCACTG
ACAATTCCGTGGTGTTGTCGGGGAAATCATCGTCCTTTCCTTGGCTGCTCGCCTGTGTTGCCACCTGGAT
TCTGCGCGGGACGTCCTTCTGCTACGTCCCTTCGGCCCTCAATCCAGCGGACCTTCCTTCCCGCGGCCTG
CTGCCGGCTCTGCGGCCTCTTCCGCGTCTTCGCCTTCGCCCTCAGACGAGTCGGATCTCCCTTTGGGCCG
CCTCCCCGCGTCGACTTTAAGACCAATGACTTACAAGGCAGCTGTAGATCTTAGCCACTTTTTAAAAGAA
AAGGGGGGACTGGAAGGGCTAATTCACTCCCAACGAAGACAAGATCTGCTTTTTGCTTGTACTGGGTCTC
TCTGGTTAGACCAGATCTGAGCCTGGGAGCTCTCTGGCTAACTAGGGAACCCACTGCTTAAGCCTCAATA
AAGCTTGCCTTGAGTGCTTCAAGTAGTGTGTGCCCGTCTGTTGTGTGACTCTGGTAACTAGAGATCCCTC
AGACCCTTTTAGTCAGTGTGGAAAATCTCTAGCAGTACGTATAGTAGTTCATGTCATCTTATTATTCAGT
ATTTATAACTTGCAAAGAAATGAATATCAGAGAGTGAGAGGAACTTGTTTATTGCAGCTTATAATGGTTA
CAAATAAAGCAATAGCATCACAAATTTCACAAATAAAGCATTTTTTTCACTGCATTCTAGTTGTGGTTTG
TCCAAACTCATCAATGTATCTTATCATGTCTGGCTCTAGCTATCCCGCCCCTAACTCCGCCCATCCCGCC
CCTAACTCCGCCCAGTTCCGCCCATTCTCCGCCCCATGGCTGACTAATTTTTTTTATTTATGCAGAGGCC
GAGGCCGCCTCGGCCTCTGAGCTATTCCAGAAGTAGTGAGGAGGCTTTTTTGGAGGCCTAGGGACGTACC
CAATTCGCCCTATAGTGAGTCGTATTACGCGCGCTCACTGGCCGTCGTTTTACAACGTCGTGACTGGGAA
AACCCTGGCGTTACCCAACTTAATCGCCTTGCAGCACATCCCCCTTTCGCCAGCTGGCGTAATAGCGAAG
AGGCCCGCACCGATCGCCCTTCCCAACAGTTGCGCAGCCTGAATGGCGAATGGG
[124 nt withheld, positions 6215-6338]
C
[91 nt withheld, positions 6340-6430]
A
[49 nt withheld, positions 6432-6480]
CCTTTGACGTTGGAGTCCACGTTCTTT
[37 nt withheld, positions 6508-6544]
ACCCTATCTCGGTCTATTCTTTTGATTTATAAGGGATTTTGCCGATTTCGGCCTATTGGTTAAAAAATGA
GCTGATTTAACAAAAATTTAACGCGAATTTTAACAAAATATTAACGCTTACAATTTAGGTGGCACTTTTC
GGGGAAATGTGCGCGGAACCCCTATTTGTTTATTTTTCTAAATACATTCAAATATGTATCCGCTCATGAG
ACAATAACCCTGATAAATGCTTCAATAATATTGAAAAAGGAAGAGTATGAGTATTCAACATTTCCGTGTC
GCCCTTATTCCCTTTTTTGCGGCATTTTGCCTTCCTGTTTTTGCTCACCCAGAAACGCTGGTGAAAGTAA
AAGATGCTGAAGATCAGTTGGGTGCACGAGTGGGTTACATCGAACTGGATCTCAACAGCGGTAAGATCCT
TGAGAGTTTTCGCCCCGAAGAACGTTTTCCAATGATGAGCACTTTTAAAGTTCTGCTATGTGGCGCGGTA
TTATCCCGTATTGACGCCGGGCAAGAGCAACTCGGTCGCCGCATACACTATTCTCAGAATGACTTGGTTG
AGTACTCACCAGTCACAGAAAAGCATCTTACGGATGGCATGACAGTAAGAGAATTATGCAGTGCTGCCAT
AACCATGAGTGATAACACTGCGGCCAACTTACTTCTGACAACGATCGGAGGACCGAAGGAGCTAACCGCT
TTTTTGCACAACATGGGGGATCATGTAACTCGCCTTGATCGTTGGGAACCGGAGCTGAATGAAGCCATAC
CAAACGACGAGCGTGACACCACGATGCCTGTAGCAATGGCAACAACGTTGCGCAAACTATTAACTGGCGA
ACTACTTACTCTAGCTTCCCGGCAACAATTAATAGACTGGATGGAGGCGGATAAAGTTGCAGGACCACTT
CTGCGCTCGGCCCTTCCGGCTGGCTGGTTTATTGCTGATAAATCTGGAGCCGGTGAGCGTGGGTCTCGCG
GTATCATTGCAGCACTGGGGCCAGATGGTAAGCCCTCCCGTATCGTAGTTATCTACACGACGGGGAGTCA
GGCAACTATGGATGAACGAAATAGACAGATCGCTGAGATAGGTGCCTCACTGATTAAGCATTGGTAACTG
TCAGACCAAGTTTACTCATATATACTTTAGATTGATTTAAAACTTCATTTTTAATTTAAAAGGATCTAGG
TGAAGATCCTTTTTGATAATCTCATGACCAAAATCCCTTAACGTGAGTTTTCGTTCCACTGAGCGTCAGA
CCCCGTAGAAAAGATCAAAGGATCTTCTTGAGATCCTTTTTTTCTGCGCGTAATCTGCTGCTTGCAAACA
AAAAAACCACCGCTACCAGCGGTGGTTTGTTTGCCGGATCAAGAGCTACCAACTCTTTTTCCGAAGGTAA
CTGGCTTCAGCAGAGCGCAGATACCAAATACTGTTCTTCTAGTGTAGCCGTAGTTAGGCCACCACTTCAA
GAACTCTGTAGCACCGCCTACATACCTCGCTCTGCTAATCCTGTTACCAGTGGCTGCTGCCAGTGGCGAT
AAGTCGTGTCTTACCGGGTTGGACTCAAGACGATAGTTACCGGATAAGGCGCAGCGGTCGGGCTGAACGG
GGGGTTCGTGCACACAGCCCAGCTTGGAGCGAACGACCTACACCGAACTGAGATACCTACAGCGTGAGCT
ATGAGAAAGCGCCACGCTTCCCGAAGGGAGAAAGGCGGACAGGTATCCGGTAAGCGGCAGGGTCGGAACA
GGAGAGCGCACGAGGGAGCTTCCAGGGGGAAACGCCTGGTATCTTTATAGTCCTGTCGGGTTTCGCCACC
TCTGACTTGAGCGTCGATTTTTGTGATGCTCGTCAGGGGGGCGGAGCCTATGGAAAAACGCCAGCAACGC
GGCCTTTTTACGGTTCCTGGCCTTTTGCTGGCCTTTTGCTCACATGTTCTTTCCTGCGTTATCCCCTGAT
TCTGTGGATAACCGTATTACCGCCTTTGAGTGAGCTGATACCGCTCGCCGCAGCCGAACGACCGAGCGCA
GCGAGTCAGTGAGCGAGGAAGCGGAAGAGCGCCCAATACGCAAACCGCCTCTCCCCGCGCGTTGGCCGAT
TCATTAATGCAGCTGGCACGACAGGTTTCCCGACTGGAAAGCGGGCAGTGAGCGCAACGCAATTAATGTG
AGTTAGCTCACTCATTAGGCACCCCAGGCTTTACACTTTATGCTTCCGGCTCGTATGTTGTGTGGAATTG
TGAGCGGATAACAATTTCACACAGGAAACAGCTATGACCATGATTACGCCAAGCGCGCAATTAACCCTCA
CTAAAGGGAACAAAAGCTGGAGCTGCAAGC
Features (pLannotate 1.2.2; 31 found; start..end, strand, type, name):
      5..231     +  promoter       RSV promoter: Rous sarcoma virus enhancer/promoter
    232..412     +  LTR            5' LTR (truncated): truncated 5' long terminal repeat (LTR) from HIV-1
    459..584     +  misc_feature   HIV-1 Ψ: packaging signal of human immunodeficiency virus type 1
    568..931     +  CDS            HIV-1 gag (fragment): gag protein from human immunodeficiency virus 1; gag
   1077..1310    +  misc_feature   RRE: The Rev response element (RRE) of HIV-1 allows for Rev-dependent mRNA export from the nucleus to the cytoplasm.
   1687..1713    +  CDS            Rev (fragment): human immunodeficiency virus 1 (HIV-1) Rev protein; rev; enhances nuclear export of unspliced and incompletely spliced viral mRNAs
   1720..1743    +  promoter       SV40 promoter (fragment): SV40 early promoter
   1744..1815    +  promoter       SV40 promoter (fragment): SV40 enhancer and early promoter
   1839..1974    +  rep_origin     SV40 ori: SV40 origin of replication
   2020..2616    +  CDS            PuroR (fragment): puromycin N-acetyltransferase; pac from Streptomyces; confers resistance to puromycin
   2665..2782    +  misc_feature   cPPT/CTS: central polypurine tract and central termination sequence of HIV-1
   2847..2913    +  CDS            small t antigen (fragment): SV40 (simian virus 40) small t antigen
   2920..4098    +  promoter       EF-1α promoter: strong constitutive promoter for human elongation factor EF-1α
   4115..4630    +  CDS            CNBP: CNBP_HUMAN - Also known as RNF163, ZNF9. Experimental evidence at protein level: Swiss-Prot protein existence level 1. Single-stranded DNA-binding protein, with specificity to the sterol regulatory element (SRE). Involved in sterol-mediated repression. From Homo sapiens (Human).
   4646..4699    +  promoter       U6 promoter (fragment): RNA polymerase III promoter for human U6 snRNA
   4741..5329    +  misc_feature   WPRE: woodchuck hepatitis virus posttranscriptional regulatory element
   5380..5399    +  misc_feature   cPPT/CTS (fragment): central polypurine tract and central termination sequence of HIV-1
   5401..5634    +  LTR            3' LTR (ΔU3): self-inactivating 3' long terminal repeat (LTR) from HIV-1
   5712..5833    +  polyA_signal   SV40 poly(A) signal: SV40 polyadenylation signal
   5873..6008    +  rep_origin     SV40 ori: SV40 origin of replication
   6029..6047    -  promoter       T7 promoter: promoter for bacteriophage T7 RNA polymerase
   6055..6210    +  CDS            lacZα (fragment): LacZα fragment of β-galactosidase; lacZ fragment
   6215..6643    +  rep_origin     f1 ori (sequence partly withheld): f1 bacteriophage origin of replication; arrow indicates direction of (+) strand synthesis
   6696..6800    +  promoter       AmpR promoter: bla
   6801..7661    +  CDS            AmpR: β-lactamase; bla; confers resistance to ampicillin, carbenicillin, and related antibiotics
   7832..8420    +  rep_origin     ori: high-copy-number ColE1/pMB1/pBR322/pUC origin of replication
   8603..8695    +  CDS            lacI (fragment): lac repressor; lacI; The lac repressor binds to the lac operator to inhibit transcription in E. coli. This inhibition can be relieved by adding lactose or isopropyl-β-D-thiogalactopyranoside (IPTG).
   8708..8729    +  protein_bind   CAP binding site: CAP binding activates transcription in the presence of cAMP. E. coli catabolite activator protein
   8744..8774    +  promoter       lac promoter: promoter for the E. coli lac operon
   8782..8798    +  protein_bind   lac operator: The lac repressor binds to the lac operator to inhibit transcription in E. coli. This inhibition can be relieved by adding lactose or isopropyl-β-D-thiogalactopyranoside (IPTG). lac repressor encoded by lacI
   8843..8861    +  promoter       T3 promoter: promoter for bacteriophage T3 RNA polymerase
