[The description below was written by a language model from this plasmid's Addgene catalogue record and pLannotate feature annotations shown in this document.]
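Description:
TFORF1792 is a lentiviral mammalian expression plasmid built on the pLX_TRC317 backbone from the Broad Institute Genetic Perturbation Platform. It carries the human CNBP open reading frame (also known as ZNF9), a zinc-finger single-stranded nucleic-acid-binding protein. It belongs to a barcoded transcription factor ORF collection in which each ORF is paired with a unique 24-bp barcode. The barcode allows the overexpressed factor to be identified in pooled screens. The barcode is not annotated in the feature table. The short sequence flagged as a U6 promoter fragment, which lies between the ORF and the WPRE, may be part of this downstream region, but the record does not say. In bacteria the plasmid is maintained through a high-copy ColE1/pUC origin and ampicillin resistance (AmpR). An f1 origin and lac/T7/T3 remnants from the cloning backbone are also present. The depositor notes that the plasmid can be prone to recombination.

The viral cassette has a third-generation layout. An RSV promoter drives a truncated HIV-1 5' LTR, followed by the Ψ packaging signal with a gag fragment, the RRE for Rev-dependent export, a cPPT/CTS, and a self-inactivating ΔU3 3' LTR with a downstream SV40 polyadenylation signal. Two expression units sit within the proviral region. An SV40 promoter drives puromycin N-acetyltransferase for selection of transduced cells. The strong constitutive EF-1α promoter drives CNBP, and a WPRE downstream enhances transcript stability and expression. The synthesized insert corresponds to a specific annotated CNBP transcript isoform. The 8,884-nt sequenced record matches the stated backbone plus insert sizes. The construct is intended for producing lentivirus that stably overexpresses CNBP, individually or within pooled screens such as directed differentiation studies.
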