Addgene plasmid #142854: TFORF1792
Purpose: Lentiviral vector for overexpressing transcription factor ORFs with unique 24-bp barcodes. Barcodes facilitate identification of transcription factors in pooled screens.
Depositing lab: Feng Zhang. Depositing organization: Broad Institute. Publication: A transcription factor atlas of directed differentiation. Joung J, Ma S, Tay T, Geiger-Schuller KR, Kirchgatterer PC, Verdine VK, Guo B, Arias-Garcia MA, Allen WE, Singh A, Kuksenko O, Abudayyeh OO, Gootenberg JS, Fu Z, Macrae RK, Buenrostro JD, Regev A, Zhang F. Cell. 2023 Jan 5;186(1):209-229.e26. doi: 10.1016/j.cell.2022.11.026. PubMed 36608654.
Backbone
  Vector backbone: pLX_TRC317
  Backbone manufacturer: Broad Institute Genetic Perturbation Platform
  Backbone size w/o insert (bp): 8264
  Vector type: Mammalian Expression, Lentiviral
  Selectable markers: Puromycin
Growth in bacteria
  Bacterial resistance: Ampicillin, 100 μg/mL
  Growth temperature: 37°C
  Growth strain: NEB Stable
  Copy number: High Copy
Gene/Insert
  Gene/Insert name: CNBP
  Species: H. sapiens (human)
  Insert size (bp): 620
  Entrez Gene: CNBP (a.k.a. CNBP1, DM2, PROMM, RNF163, ZCCHC22, ZNF9)
  Promoter: EF1a
  Cloning method: Unknown
  Sequencing primers: 5′ GGGTGGAGACTGAAGTTAGGCCAG; 3′ CACATAGCGTAAAAGGAGCAACATAG
Terms and licenses: Academic/Nonprofit Terms; Industry Terms: Not Available to Industry
Depositor comments: NM_001127194,ENST00000446936 . The transcription factor ORF portion of this plasmid was synthesized by Genewiz. Please test multiple small colonies in case of plasmid recombination. To make this collection available in a timely manner, a portion of this collection was not fully sequenced by Addgene. If an Addgene verified full plasmid sequence is not available, please contact us prior to placing an order to request the full sequence.
How to cite: TFORF1792 was a gift from Feng Zhang (Addgene plasmid # 142854 ; http://n2t.net/addgene:142854 ; RRID:Addgene_142854)
