>Addgene plasmid #142854 | TFORF1792 | depositor partial sequence | sequence record 280700 | Insert
ACCGCCACCATGAGCAGCAATGAGTGCTTCAAGTGTGGACGATCTGGCCACTGGGCCCGGGAATGTCCTA
CTGGTGGAGGCCGTGGTCGTGGAATGAGAAGCCGTGGCAGAGGTTTCCAGTTTGTTTCCTCGTCTCTTCC
AGACATTTGTTATCGCTGTGGTGAGTCTGGTCATCTTGCCAAGGATTGTGATCTTCAGGAGGATGTTGAA
GCCTGCTATAACTGCGGTAGAGGTGGCCACATTGCCAAGGACTGCAAGGAGCCCAAGAGAGAGCGAGAGC
AATGCTGCTACAACTGTGGCAAACCAGGCCATCTGGCTCGTGACTGCGACCATGCAGATGAGCAGAAATG
CTATTCTTGTGGAGAATTCGGACACATTCAAAAAGACTGCACCAAAGTGAAGTGCTATAGGTGTGGTGAA
ACTGGTCATGTAGCCATCAACTGCAGCAAGACAAGTGAAGTCAACTGTTACCGCTGTGGCGAGTCAGGGC
ACCTTGCACGGGAATGCACAATTGAGGCTACAGCCTAGTAATGAACTAGTCCGTAACTTGAAAGTATTTC
GATTTCTTGGCTTTATATATCTTGTGGAAAGGACGACCTACAAGGCGTAGCCTTGTAGGG
