>Addgene plasmid #142854 | TFORF1792 | depositor partial sequence | sequence record 280701 | Barcode
CCTACAAGGCGTAGCCTTGTAGGG
